>Addgene plasmid #215060 | mAzGreen-Cyclin D1-NeoR | addgene full sequence | sequence record 429309 | Addgene NGS Result
TAGTTATTAATAGTAATCAATTACGGGGTCATTAGTTCATAGCCCATATATGGAGTTCCGCGTTACATAA
CTTACGGTAAATGGCCCGCCTGGCTGACCGCCCAACGACCCCCGCCCATTGACGTCAATAATGACGTATG
TTCCCATAGTAACGCCAATAGGGACTTTCCATTGACGTCAATGGGTGGAGTATTTACGGTAAACTGCCCA
CTTGGCAGTACATCAAGTGTATCATATGCCAAGTACGCCCCCTATTGACGTCAATGACGGTAAATGGCCC
GCCTGGCATTATGCCCAGTACATGACCTTATGGGACTTTCCTACTTGGCAGTACATCTACGTATTAGTCA
TCGCTATTACCATGGTGATGCGGTTTTGGCAGTACATCAATGGGCGTGGATAGCGGTTTGACTCACGGGG
ATTTCCAAGTCTCCACCCCATTGACGTCAATGGGAGTTTGTTTTGGCACCAAAATCAACGGGACTTTCCA
AAATGTCGTAACAACTCCGCCCCATTGACGCAAATGGGCGGTAGGCGTGTACGGTGGGAGGTCTATATAA
GCAGAGCTGGTTTAGTGAACCGTCAGATCCGCTAGCGCTACCGGTCGCCACCATGGTGAGCGTGATCAAG
CCCGAGATGAAGATCAAGCTGTGCATGAGGGGCACCGTGAACGGCCACAACTTCGTGATCGAGGGCGAGG
GCAAGGGCAACCCCTACGAGGGCACCCAGATCCTGGACCTGAACGTGACCGAGGGCGCCCCCCTGCCCTT
CGCCTACGACATCCTGACCACCGTGTTCCAGTACGGCAACAGGGCCTTCACCAAGTACCCCGCCGACATC
CAGGACTACTTCAAGCAGACCTTCCCCGAGGGCTACCACTGGGAGAGGAGCATGACCTACGAGGACCAGG
GCATCTGCACCGCCACCAGCAACATCAGCATGAGGGGCGACTGCTTCTTCTACGACATCAGGTTCGACGG
CACCAACTTCCCCCCCAACGGCCCCGTGATGCAGAAGAAGACCCTGAAGTGGGAGCCCAGCACCGAGAAG
ATGTACGTGGAGGACGGCGTGCTGAAGGGCGACGTGAACATGAGGCTGCTGCTGGAGGGCGGCGGCCACT
ACAGGTGCGACTTCAAGACCACCTACAAGGCCAAGAAGGAGGTGAGGCTGCCCGACGCCCACAAGATCGA
CCACAGGATCGAGATCCTGAAGCACGACAAGGACTACAACAAGGTGAAGCTGTACGAGAACGCCGTGGCC
AGGTACTCCATGCTGCCCAGCCAGGCCAAGTCCGGACTCAGATCTCGAGCTCAAGCTTCGAATTCACCAG
AACACCAGCTCCTGTGCTGCGAAGTGGAAACCATCCGCCGCGCGTACCCCGATGCCAACCTCCTCAACGA
CCGGGTGCTGCGGGCCATGCTGAAGGCGGAGGAGACCTGCGCGCCCTCGGTGTCCTACTTCAAATGTGTG
CAGAAGGAGGTCCTGCCGTCCATGCGGAAGATCGTCGCCACCTGGATGCTGGAGGTCTGCGAGGAACAGA
AGTGCGAGGAGGAGGTCTTCCCGCTGGCCATGAACTACCTGGACCGCTTCCTGTCGCTGGAGCCCGTGAA
AAAGAGCCGCCTGCAGCTGCTGGGGGCCACTTGCATGTTCGTGGCCTCTAAGATGAAGGAGACCATCCCC
CTGACGGCCGAGAAGCTGTGCATCTACACCGACAACTCCATCCGGCCCGAGGAGCTGCTGCAAATGGAGC
TGCTCCTGGTGAACAAGCTCAAGTGGAACCTGGCCGCAATGACCCCGCACGATTTCATTGAACACTTCCT
CTCCAAAATGCCAGAGGCGGAGGAGAACAAACAGATCATCCGCAAACACGCGCAGACCTTCGTTGCCCTC
TGTGCCACAGATGTGAAGTTCATTTCCAATCCGCCCTCCATGGTGGCAGCGGGGAGCGTGGTGGCCGCAG
TGCAAGGCCTGAACCTGAGGAGCCCCAACAACTTCCTGTCCTACTACCGCCTCACACGCTTCCTCTCCAG
AGTGATCAAGTGTGACCCAGACTGCCTCCGGGCCTGCCAGGAGCAGATCGAAGCCCTGCTGGAGTCAAGC
CTGCGCCAGGCCCAGCAGAACATGGACCCCAAGGCCGCCGAGGAGGAGGAAGAGGAGGAGGAGGAGGTGG
ACCTGGCTTGCACACCCACCGACGTGCGGGACGTGGACATCTGAGGATCCACCGGATCTAGATAACTGAT
CATAATCAGCCATACCACATTTGTAGAGGTTTTACTTGCTTTAAAAAACCTCCCACACCTCCCCCTGAAC
CTGAAACATAAAATGAATGCAATTGTTGTTGTTAACTTGTTTATTGCAGCTTATAATGGTTACAAATAAA
GCAATAGCATCACAAATTTCACAAATAAAGCATTTTTTTCACTGCATTCTAGTTGTGGTTTGTCCAAACT
CATCAATGTATCTTAACGCGTAAATTGTAAGCGTTAATATTTTGTTAAAATTCGCGTTAAATTTTTGTTA
AATCAGCTCATTTTTTAACCAATAGGCCGAAATCGGCAAAATCCCTTATAAATCAAAAGAATAGACCGAG
ATAGGGT
[37 nt withheld, positions 2598-2634]
AAAGAACGTGGACTCCAACGTCAAAGG
[49 nt withheld, positions 2662-2710]
T
[91 nt withheld, positions 2712-2802]
G
[124 nt withheld, positions 2804-2927]
CAGGTGGCACTTTTCGGGGAAATGTGCGCGGAACCCCTATTTGTTTATTTTTCTAAATACATTCAAATAT
GTATCCGCTCATGAGACAATAACCCTGATAAATGCTTCAATAATATTGAAAAAGGAAGAGTCCTGAGGCG
GAAAGAACCAGCTGTGGAATGTGTGTCAGTTAGGGTGTGGAAAGTCCCCAGGCTCCCCAGCAGGCAGAAG
TATGCAAAGCATGCATCTCAATTAGTCAGCAACCAGGTGTGGAAAGTCCCCAGGCTCCCCAGCAGGCAGA
AGTATGCAAAGCATGCATCTCAATTAGTCAGCAACCATAGTCCCGCCCCTAACTCCGCCCATCCCGCCCC
TAACTCCGCCCAGTTCCGCCCATTCTCCGCCCCATGGCTGACTAATTTTTTTTATTTATGCAGAGGCCGA
GGCCGCCTCGGCCTCTGAGCTATTCCAGAAGTAGTGAGGAGGCTTTTTTGGAGGCCTAGGCTTTTGCAAA
GATCGATCAAGAGACAGGATGAGGATCGTTTCGCATGATTGAACAAGATGGATTGCACGCAGGTTCTCCG
GCCGCTTGGGTGGAGAGGCTATTCGGCTATGACTGGGCACAACAGACAATCGGCTGCTCTGATGCCGCCG
TGTTCCGGCTGTCAGCGCAGGGGCGCCCGGTTCTTTTTGTCAAGACCGACCTGTCCGGTGCCCTGAATGA
ACTGCAAGACGAGGCAGCGCGGCTATCGTGGCTGGCCACGACGGGCGTTCCTTGCGCAGCTGTGCTCGAC
GTTGTCACTGAAGCGGGAAGGGACTGGCTGCTATTGGGCGAAGTGCCGGGGCAGGATCTCCTGTCATCTC
ACCTTGCTCCTGCCGAGAAAGTATCCATCATGGCTGATGCAATGCGGCGGCTGCATACGCTTGATCCGGC
TACCTGCCCATTCGACCACCAAGCGAAACATCGCATCGAGCGAGCACGTACTCGGATGGAAGCCGGTCTT
GTCGATCAGGATGATCTGGACGAAGAGCATCAGGGGCTCGCGCCAGCCGAACTGTTCGCCAGGCTCAAGG
CGAGCATGCCCGACGGCGAGGATCTCGTCGTGACCCATGGCGATGCCTGCTTGCCGAATATCATGGTGGA
AAATGGCCGCTTTTCTGGATTCATCGACTGTGGCCGGCTGGGTGTGGCGGACCGCTATCAGGACATAGCG
TTGGCTACCCGTGATATTGCTGAAGAGCTTGGCGGCGAATGGGCTGACCGCTTCCTCGTGCTTTACGGTA
TCGCCGCTCCCGATTCGCAGCGCATCGCCTTCTATCGCCTTCTTGACGAGTTCTTCTGAGCGGGACTCTG
GGGTTCGAAATGACCGACCAAGCGACGCCCAACCTGCCATCACGAGATTTCGATTCCACCGCCGCCTTCT
ATGAAAGGTTGGGCTTCGGAATCGTTTTCCGGGACGCCGGCTGGATGATCCTCCAGCGCGGGGATCTCAT
GCTGGAGTTCTTCGCCCACCCTAGGGGGAGGCTAACTGAAACACGGAAGGAGACAATACCGGAAGGAACC
CGCGCTATGACGGCAATAAAAAGACAGAATAAAACGCACGGTGTTGGGTCGTTTGTTCATAAACGCGGGG
TTCGGTCCCAGGGCTGGCACTCTGTCGATACCCCACCGAGACCCCATTGGGGCCAATACGCCCGCGTTTC
TTCCTTTTCCCCACCCCACCCCCCAAGTTCGGGTGAAGGCCCAGGGCTCGCAGCCAACGTCGGGGCGGCA
GGCCCTGCCATAGCCTCAGGTTACTCATATATACTTTAGATTGATTTAAAACTTCATTTTTAATTTAAAA
GGATCTAGGTGAAGATCCTTTTTGATAATCTCATGACCAAAATCCCTTAACGTGAGTTTTCGTTCCACTG
AGCGTCAGACCCCGTAGAAAAGATCAAAGGATCTTCTTGAGATCCTTTTTTTCTGCGCGTAATCTGCTGC
TTGCAAACAAAAAAACCACCGCTACCAGCGGTGGTTTGTTTGCCGGATCAAGAGCTACCAACTCTTTTTC
CGAAGGTAACTGGCTTCAGCAGAGCGCAGATACCAAATACTGTTCTTCTAGTGTAGCCGTAGTTAGGCCA
CCACTTCAAGAACTCTGTAGCACCGCCTACATACCTCGCTCTGCTAATCCTGTTACCAGTGGCTGCTGCC
AGTGGCGATAAGTCGTGTCTTACCGGGTTGGACTCAAGACGATAGTTACCGGATAAGGCGCAGCGGTCGG
GCTGAACGGGGGGTTCGTGCACACAGCCCAGCTTGGAGCGAACGACCTACACCGAACTGAGATACCTACA
GCGTGAGCTATGAGAAAGCGCCACGCTTCCCGAAGGGAGAAAGGCGGACAGGTATCCGGTAAGCGGCAGG
GTCGGAACAGGAGAGCGCACGAGGGAGCTTCCAGGGGGAAACGCCTGGTATCTTTATAGTCCTGTCGGGT
TTCGCCACCTCTGACTTGAGCGTCGATTTTTGTGATGCTCGTCAGGGGGGCGGAGCCTATGGAAAAACGC
CAGCAACGCGGCCTTTTTACGGTTCCTGGCCTTTTGCTGGCCTTTTGCTCACATGTTCTTTCCTGCGTTA
TCCCCTGATTCTGTGGATAACCGTATTACCGCCATGCAT
Features (pLannotate 1.2.2; 15 found; start..end, strand, type, name):
     61..364     +  enhancer       CMV enhancer: human cytomegalovirus immediate early enhancer
    365..568     +  promoter       CMV promoter: human cytomegalovirus (CMV) immediate early promoter
    613..1291    +  CDS            hmAzami-Green (fragment): humanized monomeric Azami-Green fluorescent protein mammalian codon-optimized
   1291..1325    +  misc_feature   MCS (fragment): multiple cloning site
   1330..2211    +  CDS            CCND1: CCND1_HUMAN - Also known as BCL1, PRAD1. Experimental evidence at protein level: Swiss-Prot protein existence level 1. Regulatory component of the cyclin D1-CDK4 (DC) complex that phosphorylates and inhibits members of the retinoblastoma (RB) protein family including RB1 and regulates the cell-cycle during G(1)/S transition. Phosphorylation of RB1 allows dissociation of the transcription factor E2F from the RB/E2F complex and the subsequent transcription of E2F target genes which are responsible for the progression through the G(1) phase. Hypophosphorylates RB1 in early G(1) phase. Cyclin D-CD
   2237..2321    +  CDS            large T antigen (fragment): large T antigen from SV40 (simian virus 40)
   2344..2465    +  polyA_signal   SV40 poly(A) signal: SV40 polyadenylation signal
   2499..2927    -  rep_origin     f1 ori (sequence partly withheld): f1 bacteriophage origin of replication; arrow indicates direction of (+) strand synthesis
   2954..3058    +  promoter       AmpR promoter: bla
   3060..3417    +  promoter       SV40 promoter: SV40 enhancer and early promoter
   3452..4246    +  CDS            NeoR/KanR: aminoglycoside phosphotransferase from Tn5; aph(3')-II (or nptII); confers resistance to neomycin, kanamycin, and G418 (Geneticin®)
   4267..4419    +  CDS            ble (fragment): BLE_KLEPN - Experimental evidence at protein level: Swiss-Prot protein existence level 1. Binding protein with a strong affinity to the bleomycin family of antibiotics. Binds to CL990; an antimitotic-antibiotic compound. From Klebsiella pneumoniae.
   4478..4525    +  polyA_signal   HSV TK poly(A) signal: herpes simplex virus thymidine kinase polyadenylation signal (Cole and Stacy, 1985)
   4616..4632    -  polyA_signal   bGH poly(A) signal (fragment): bovine growth hormone polyadenylation signal
   4854..5442    +  rep_origin     ori: high-copy-number ColE1/pMB1/pBR322/pUC origin of replication
