[The description below was written by a language model from this plasmid's Addgene catalogue record and pLannotate feature annotations shown in this document.]
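Description:
mAzGreen-Cyclin D1-NeoR is a 5,556-nt mammalian expression plasmid built on the mAzamiGreen backbone, a C1-style fluorescent-protein fusion vector. It is propagated in E. coli from a high-copy ColE1/pUC-type origin and also carries an f1 phage origin. A single NeoR/KanR gene (Tn5 aminoglycoside phosphotransferase) serves both hosts. A bacterial bla-type promoter placed just upstream of an SV40 enhancer/early promoter drives it, so it confers kanamycin resistance in bacteria and G418 resistance in mammalian cells. An HSV TK polyadenylation signal terminates this cassette. The short "ble" and bGH poly(A) fragments flagged by the automated annotation near this region are partial matches and are probably backbone remnants rather than functional elements.

The payload is human CCND1 (cyclin D1, also known as BCL1 or PRAD1) fused in frame to the C-terminus of humanized monomeric Azami-Green, with a short stretch of residual multiple cloning site acting as the linker. The human CMV immediate-early enhancer and promoter drive the fusion, and an SV40 poly(A) signal terminates it. The adjacent large T antigen fragment call most likely reflects SV40 sequence flanking that signal rather than a coding element.

The result is constitutive expression of a green-fluorescent, N-terminally tagged cyclin D1, the regulatory partner of CDK4 that promotes RB phosphorylation and G1/S progression. The construct suits transient transfection or G418 selection of stable lines for following the tagged protein's localization or abundance in live or fixed cells. It was deposited with a study of CDK-independent roles of D-type cyclins in DNA mismatch repair. The cloning method is not recorded.
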