Addgene plasmid #215060: mAzGreen-Cyclin D1-NeoR
Purpose: Expresses mAzGreen-Cyclin D1 in mammalian cells.
Depositing lab: Michele Pagano. Depositing organization: NYU Grossman School of Medicine. Publication: CDK-independent role of D-type cyclins in regulating DNA mismatch repair. Rona G, Miwatani-Minter B, Zhang Q, Goldberg HV, Kerzhnerman MA, Howard JB, Simoneschi D, Lane E, Hobbs JW, Sassani E, Wang AA, Keegan S, Laverty DJ, Piett CG, Pongor LS, Xu ML, Andrade J, Thomas A, Sicinski P, Askenazi M, Ueberheide B, Fenyo D, Nagel ZD, Pagano M. Mol Cell. 2024 Feb 29:S1097-2765(24)00129-1. doi: 10.1016/j.molcel.2024.02.010. PubMed 38458201.
Backbone
  Vector backbone: mAzamiGreen (Plasmid #54797)
  Vector type: Mammalian Expression
  Selectable markers: Neomycin (select with G418)
Growth in bacteria
  Bacterial resistance: Kanamycin, 50 μg/mL
  Growth temperature: 37°C
  Growth strain: DH5alpha
  Copy number: High Copy
Gene/Insert
  Gene/Insert name: CCND1 (alt name: BCL1)
  Species: H. sapiens (human)
  Entrez Gene: CCND1 (a.k.a. BCL1, D11S287E, PRAD1, U21B31)
  Promoter: CMV
  Tag / fusion protein: mAzGreen (N terminal on insert)
  Cloning method: Unknown
  Sequencing primers: 5′ CMV; 3′ SV40pA
Terms and licenses: Academic/Nonprofit Terms; Industry Terms: Not Available to Industry
How to cite: mAzGreen-Cyclin D1-NeoR was a gift from Michele Pagano (Addgene plasmid # 215060 ; http://n2t.net/addgene:215060 ; RRID:Addgene_215060)
